>Addgene plasmid #79005 | Cas9-GFP_sg_mAMPKa2 | addgene partial sequence | sequence record 150645 | hU6-F 5'-GAGGGCCTATTTCCCATGATT-3'
CTGTTAGAGAGATAATTGGAATTAATTTGACTGTAAACACAAAGATATTAGTACAAAATACGTGACGTAG
AAAGTAATAATTTCTTGGGTAGTTTGCAGTTTTAAAATTATGTTTTAAAATGGACTATCATATGCTTACC
GTAACTTGAAAGTATTTCGATTTCTTGGCTTTATATATCTTGTGGAAAGGACGAAACACCGACAGGCATA
TGGTTGTCCATGTTTTAGAGCTAGAAATAGCAAGTTAAAATAAGGCTAGTCCGTTATCAACTTGAAAAAG
TGGCACCGAGTCGGTGCTTTTTTGTTTTAGAGCTAGAAATAGCAAGTTAAAATAAGGCTAGTCCGTTTTT
AGCGCGTGCGCCAATTCTGCAGACAAATGGCTCTAGAGGTACCCGTTACATAACTTACGGTAAATGGCCC
GCCTGGCTGACCGCCCAACGACCCCCGCCCATTGACGTCAATAGTAACGCCAATAGGGACTTTCCATTGA
CGTCAATGGGTGGAGTATTTACGGTAAACTGCCCACTTGGCAGTACATCAAGTGTATCATATGCCAAGTA
CGCCCCCTATTGACGTCAATGACGGTAAATGGCCCGCCTGGCATTGTGCCCAGTACATGACCTTATGGGA
CTTTCCTACTTGGCAGTACATCTACGTATTAGTCATCGCTATTACCATGGTCGAGGTGAGCCCCACGTTC
TGCTTCACTCTCCCCATCTCCCCCCCCTCCCCACCCCC
