>Addgene plasmid #79005 | Cas9-GFP_sg_mAMPKa2 | addgene partial sequence | sequence record 150646 | EGFP-N 5'-CGTCGCCGTCCAGCTCGACCAG-3'
CCTTGCTCACTGGGCCAGGATTCTCCTCGACGTCACCGCATGTTAGCAGACTTCCTCTGCCCTCTCCACT
GCCGAATTCCTTTTTCTTTTTTGCCTGGCCGGCCTTTTTCGTGGCCGCCGGCCTTTTGTCGCCTCCCAGC
TGAGACAGGTCGATCCGTGTCTCGTACAGGCCGGTGATGCTCTGGTGGATCAGGGTGGCGTCCAGCACCT
CTTTGGTGCTGGTGTACCTCTTCCGGTCGATGGTGGTGTCAAAGTACTTGAAGGCGGCAGGGGCTCCCAG
ATTGGTCAGGGTAAACAGGTGGATGATATTCTCGGCCTGCTCTCTGATGGGCTTATCCCGGTGCTTGTTG
TAGGCGGACAGCACTTTGTCCAGATTAGCGTCGGCCAGGATCACTCTCTTGGAGAACTCGCTGATCTGCT
CGATGATCTCGTCCAGGTAGTGCTTGTGCTGTTCCACAAACAGCTGTTTCTGCTCATTATCCTCGGGGGA
GCCCTTCAGCTTCTCATAGTGGCTGGCCAGGTACAGGAAGTTCACATATTTGGAGGGCAGGGCCAGTTCG
TTTCCCTTCTGCAGTTCGCCGGCAGAGGCCAGCATTCTCTTCCGGCCGTTTTCCAGCTCGAACAGGGAGT
ACTTAGGCAGCTTGATGATCAGGTCCTTTTTCACTTCTTTGTAGCCCTTGGCTTCCAGAAAGTCGATGGG
ATTCTTCTCGAAGCTGCTTCTTTCCATGATGGTGATCCCCAGCAGCTCTTTCACACTCTTCAGTTTCTTG
GACTTGCCCTTTTCCACTTTGGCCACCACCAGCACAGAATAGGCCACGGTGGGGCTGTCGAAGCCGCCGT
ACTTCTT
