[The description below was written by a language model from this plasmid's Addgene catalogue record.]
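Description:
Cas9-GFP_sg_mAMPKa2 is an all-in-one mammalian CRISPR expression plasmid built on the pSpCas9(BB)-2A-GFP (PX458) backbone, with a recorded total size of about 9.3 kb. It is propagated in E. coli as a high-copy plasmid under ampicillin selection. No mammalian drug-selection marker is listed in the record. The GFP reporter instead provides the means of identifying or sorting transfected cells.

The construct-specific payload is a single guide RNA directed against mouse Prkaa2, the gene encoding the AMPK alpha 2 catalytic subunit. The guide is transcribed from a U6 promoter, an RNA polymerase III promoter commonly used for short RNAs. The guide spacer was inserted between the backbone's BbsI sites, which were destroyed during cloning, as is usual for this type IIS oligo-cloning scheme that joins the spacer to the sgRNA scaffold. From the same plasmid, wild-type (nuclease-active) Cas9 is expressed together with GFP. As the backbone name indicates, the two are linked by a 2A self-cleaving peptide, so both proteins come from one transcript and fluorescence reports on Cas9 expression. The record does not state which promoter drives the Cas9-2A-GFP cassette, and no feature table was provided to confirm other elements.

The plasmid is intended for transient delivery into mouse cells to introduce double-strand breaks in Prkaa2 and so generate AMPK alpha 2 loss-of-function alleles. The associated publication concerns the role of AMPK in lineage specification and in Tfeb-dependent regulation of lysosomes.
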