Addgene plasmid #79005: Cas9-GFP_sg_mAMPKa2
Purpose: Expresses WT Cas9 and GFP, along with a sgRNA to mouse AMPK alpha 2.
Depositing lab: Reuben Shaw. Depositing organization: Salk Institute for Biological Studies. Publication: AMPK governs lineage specification through Tfeb-dependent regulation of lysosomes. Young NP, Kamireddy A, Van Nostrand JL, Eichner LJ, Shokhirev MN, Dayn Y, Shaw RJ. Genes Dev. 2016 Mar 1;30(5):535-52. doi: 10.1101/gad.274142.115. PubMed 26944679.
Backbone
  Vector backbone: pSpCas9(BB)-2A-GFP (PX458)
  Total vector size (bp): 9300
  Vector type: Mammalian Expression, CRISPR
Growth in bacteria
  Bacterial resistance: Ampicillin, 100 μg/mL
  Growth temperature: 37°C
  Growth strain: DH5alpha
  Copy number: High Copy
Gene/Insert
  Gene/Insert name: Prkaa2
  gRNA/shRNA sequence: ACAGGCATATGGTTGTCCAT
  Species: M. musculus (mouse)
  Entrez Gene: Prkaa2 (a.k.a. 2310008I11Rik, A830082D05, AMPKalpha2)
  Promoter: U6
  Cloning method: Restriction Enzyme; 5′ cloning site BbsI (destroyed during cloning); 3′ cloning site BbsI (destroyed during cloning)
  Sequencing primers: 5′ TTTATGGCGAGGCGGCGG
Terms and licenses: Academic/Nonprofit Terms; Industry Terms: Not Available to Industry
How to cite: Cas9-GFP_sg_mAMPKa2 was a gift from Reuben Shaw (Addgene plasmid # 79005 ; http://n2t.net/addgene:79005 ; RRID:Addgene_79005)
